Addgene plasmid #15953: pLOVE-Sox2
Depositing lab: Miguel Ramalho-Santos. Depositing organization: University of California, San Francisco (UCSF). Publication: Generation of induced pluripotent stem cells in the absence of drug selection. Blelloch R, Venere M, Yen J, Ramalho-Santos M. Cell Stem Cell. 2007 Sep 13;1(3):245-7. doi: 10.1016/j.stem.2007.08.008. Epub 2007 Sep 6. PubMed 18371358.
Backbone
  Vector backbone: pLOVE
  Backbone size w/o insert (bp): 8263
  Vector type: Mammalian Expression, Lentiviral
Growth in bacteria
  Bacterial resistance: Ampicillin, 100 μg/mL
  Growth temperature: 37°C
  Growth strain: Stbl3
  Growth instructions: Expand pLOVE/GeneX in Stbl3 cells(sensitive to ccdB)
  Copy number: High Copy
Gene/Insert
  Gene/Insert name: SRY (sex determining region Y)-box 2 (alt name: Sox2)
  Species: M. musculus (mouse)
  Insert size (bp): 2457
  Mutation: The recombination reaction required to clone "Gene X" into the pLOVE vector backbone removes 1456 bp (the CmR-ccdB region). Therefore, the size of pLOVE-Sox2 is ~9264 bp.
  Entrez Gene: Sox2 (a.k.a. Sox-2, lcc, ysb)
  Tag / fusion protein: V5 (C terminal on insert)
  Cloning method: Restriction Enzyme
  Sequencing primers: 5′ n/a; 3′ V5
Terms and licenses: Academic/Nonprofit Terms; Industry Terms: Not Available to Industry
Depositor comments: Addgene QC NGS analysis identifies an IS4-like element at nucleotides 6946-8283 in the plasmid backbone. It is unknown what, if any, impact this may have on plasmid function.
How to cite: pLOVE-Sox2 was a gift from Miguel Ramalho-Santos (Addgene plasmid # 15953 ; http://n2t.net/addgene:15953 ; RRID:Addgene_15953)
