[The description below was written by a language model from this plasmid's Addgene catalogue record and pLannotate feature annotations shown in this document.]
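Description:
pLOVE-Sox2 is a lentiviral mammalian expression plasmid carrying mouse Sox2 in the pLOVE backbone. It is maintained in bacteria through a high-copy ColE1/pUC-type origin and ampicillin resistance. The viral portion has the layout of an HIV-1-derived transfer vector. A CMV enhancer/promoter is fused to a truncated 5' LTR to drive genomic RNA production in packaging cells. This is followed by the Ψ packaging signal with a gag fragment, the Rev response element, env and rev fragments, and the cPPT/CTS. A WPRE, which enhances transcript expression, a nef fragment and a second truncated LTR close the provirus at the 3' end.

The internal cassette uses a CMV enhancer/promoter followed by two short matches annotated as tet operator-containing fragments, suggesting a tetracycline-regulatable CMV design, although the record does not state this. The Sox2 coding sequence sits between attB1 and attB2 sites. This fits the depositor's note that recombination replaced the backbone's CmR-ccdB cassette, even though the cloning method is listed as restriction enzyme. A V5 epitope lies downstream of attB2 as the recorded C-terminal tag, and a single loxP site follows it. The associated publication concerns generating induced pluripotent stem cells without drug selection, so the construct presumably delivers Sox2 as a reprogramming factor.

Some figures disagree. The listed insert size is 2457 bp, whereas the annotated Sox2 coding region is under 1 kb. The sequenced record is 8,944 nt against an estimated ~9264 bp. Repository sequencing also found an IS4-like insertion element in the backbone between the RRE and env fragment, where an RNA-OUT feature is annotated. Its effect on function is unknown.
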