Features (pLannotate 1.2.2; 28 found; start..end, strand, type, name):
      1..304     +  enhancer       CMV enhancer: human cytomegalovirus immediate early enhancer
    305..508     +  promoter       CMV promoter: human cytomegalovirus (CMV) immediate early promoter
    510..529     +  promoter       PLtetO-1 promoter (fragment): modified phage lambda PL promoter with tet operator sites (Lutz and Bujard, 1997)
    531..550     +  promoter       PLtetO-1 promoter (fragment): modified phage lambda PL promoter with tet operator sites (Lutz and Bujard, 1997)
    590..614     +  protein_bind   attB1: mutant version of attB; recombination site for the Gateway® BP reaction BP Clonase™
    651..1607    +  CDS            Sox2: SOX2_MOUSE - Also known as Sox-2. Experimental evidence at protein level: Swiss-Prot protein existence level 1. Transcription factor that forms a trimeric complex with POU5F1 (OCT3/4) on DNA and controls the expression of a number of genes involved in embryonic development such as YES1, FGF4, UTF1 and ZFP206 (PubMed:15863505, PubMed:17097055, PubMed:19740739). Binds to the proximal enhancer region of NANOG (PubMed:15863505). Critical for early embryogenesis and for embryonic stem cell pluripotency (By similarity). Downstream SRRT target that mediates the promotion of neural stem cell self-rene
   1624..1648    -  protein_bind   attB2: mutant version of attB; recombination site for the Gateway® BP reaction BP Clonase™
   1701..1742    +  CDS            V5 tag: epitope tag from simian virus 5
   1780..1813    +  protein_bind   loxP: Cre-mediated recombination occurs in the 8-bp core sequence (GCATACAT). Cre recombinase
   1846..1869    +  misc_feature   MCS (fragment): pBluescript multiple cloning site
   1869..2457    +  misc_feature   WPRE: woodchuck hepatitis virus posttranscriptional regulatory element
   2458..2477    +  misc_feature   MCS (fragment): pBluescript multiple cloning site
   2479..2979    +  CDS            nef (fragment): NEF_HV1LA - Experimental evidence at protein level: Swiss-Prot protein existence level 1. Extracellular Nef protein targets CD4(+) T-lymphocytes for apoptosis by interacting with CXCR4 surface receptors. From Human immunodeficiency virus type 1 group M subtype B (isolate Lai) (HIV-1).
   2986..3166    +  LTR            5' LTR (truncated): truncated 5' long terminal repeat (LTR) from HIV-1
   3228..3816    -  rep_origin     ori: high-copy-number ColE1/pMB1/pBR322/pUC origin of replication
   3987..4847    -  CDS            AmpR: β-lactamase; bla; confers resistance to ampicillin, carbenicillin, and related antibiotics
   4848..4952    -  promoter       AmpR promoter: bla
   5011..5063    -  misc_feature   bom (fragment): basis of mobility region from pBR322
   5218..5597    +  enhancer       CMV enhancer: human cytomegalovirus immediate early enhancer
   5598..5797    +  promoter       CMV promoter: human cytomegalovirus (CMV) immediate early promoter
   5815..5995    +  LTR            5' LTR (truncated): truncated 5' long terminal repeat (LTR) from HIV-1
   6042..6167    +  misc_feature   HIV-1 Ψ: packaging signal of human immunodeficiency virus type 1
   6151..6489    +  CDS            HIV-1 gag (fragment): gag protein from human immunodeficiency virus 1; gag
   6664..6897    +  misc_feature   RRE: The Rev response element (RRE) of HIV-1 allows for Rev-dependent mRNA export from the nucleus to the cytoplasm.
   6990..7059    -  ncRNA          RNA-OUT: Accession: RF00240 - RNA-OUT
   8297..8599    +  CDS            env (fragment): ENV_HV2ST - Experimental evidence at protein level: Swiss-Prot protein existence level 1. The gp120-gp41 heterodimer allows rapid transcytosis of the virus through CD4 negative cells such as simple epithelial monolayers of the intestinal, rectal and endocervical epithelial barriers. Both gp120 and gp41 specifically recognize glycosphingolipids galactosyl- ceramide (GalCer) or 3' sulfo-galactosyl-ceramide (GalS) present in the lipid rafts structures of epithelial cells. Binding to these alternative receptors allows the rapid transcytosis of the virus through the epithelial cells. This transcyto
   8612..8712    +  CDS            Rev (fragment): human immunodeficiency virus 1 (HIV-1) Rev protein; rev; enhances nuclear export of unspliced and incompletely spliced viral mRNAs
   8762..8879    +  misc_feature   cPPT/CTS: central polypurine tract and central termination sequence of HIV-1
>Addgene plasmid #15953 | pLOVE-Sox2 | addgene full sequence | sequence record 385247 | Addgene NGS Result
CGTTACATAACTTACGGTAAATGGCCCGCCTGGCTGACCGCCCAACGACCCCCGCCCATTGACGTCAATA
ATGACGTATGTTCCCATAGTAACGCCAATAGGGACTTTCCATTGACGTCAATGGGTGGAGTATTTACGGT
AAACTGCCCACTTGGCAGTACATCAAGTGTATCATATGCCAAGTACGCCCCCTATTGACGTCAATGACGG
TAAATGGCCCGCCTGGCATTATGCCCAGTACATGACCTTATGGGACTTTCCTACTTGGCAGTACATCTAC
GTATTAGTCATCGCTATTACCATGGTGATGCGGTTTTGGCAGTACATCAATGGGCGTGGATAGCGGTTTG
ACTCACGGGGATTTCCAAGTCTCCACCCCATTGACGTCAATGGGAGTTTGTTTTGGCACCAAAATCAACG
GGACTTTCCAAAATGTCGTAACAACTCCGCCCCATTGACGCAAATGGGCGGTAGGCGTGTACGGTGGGAG
GTCTATATAAGCAGAGCTCTCCCTATCAGTGATAGAGATCTCCCTATCAGTGATAGAGATCGTCGACTAG
TCCAGTGTGGTGGAATTCTGCAGATATCAACAAGTTTGTACAAAAAAGCAGGCTTTAAAGGAACCAATTC
AGTCGACTGGATCCGGTACCATGTATAACATGATGGAGACGGAGCTGAAGCCGCCGGGCCCGCAGCAAGC
TTCGGGGGGCGGCGGCGGAGGAGGCAACGCCACGGCGGCGGCGACCGGCGGCAACCAGAAGAACAGCCCG
GACCGCGTCAAGAGGCCCATGAACGCCTTCATGGTATGGTCCCGGGGGCAGCGGCGTAAGATGGCCCAGG
AGAACCCCAAGATGCACAACTCGGAGATCAGCAAGCGCCTGGGCGCGGAGTGGAAACTTTTGTCCGAGAC
CGAGAAGCGGCCGTTCATCGACGAGGCCAAGCGGCTGCGCGCTCTGCACATGAAGGAGCACCCGGATTAT
AAATACCGGCCGCGGCGGAAAACCAAGACGCTCATGAAGAAGGATAAGTACACGCTTCCCGGAGGCTTGC
TGGCCCCCGGCGGGAACAGCATGGCGAGCGGGGTTGGGGTGGGCGCCGGCCTGGGTGGCGGGCTGAACCA
GCGCATGGACAGCTACGCGCACATGAACGGCTGGAGCAACGGCAGCTACAGCATGATGCAGGAGCAGCTG
GGCTACCCGCAGCACCCGGGCCTCAACGCTCACGGCGCGGCACAGATGCAACCGATGCACCGCTACGACG
TCAGCGCCCTGCAGTACAACTCCATGACCAGCTCGCAGACCTACATGAACGGCTCGCCCACCTACAGCAT
GTCCTACTCGCAGCAGGGCACCCCCGGTATGGCGCTGGGCTCCATGGGCTCTGTGGTCAAGTCCGAGGCC
AGCTCCAGCCCCCCCGTGGTTACCTCTTCCTCCCACTCCAGGGCGCCCTGCCAGGCCGGGGACCTCCGGG
ACATGATCAGCATGTACCTCCCCGGCGCCGAGGTGCCGGAGCCCGCTGCGCCCAGTAGACTGCACATGGC
CCAGCACTACCAGAGCGGCCCGGTGCCCGGCACGGCCAAATACGGCACACTGCCCCTGTCGCACATGTGC
TCGAGATATCTAGACCCAGCTTTCTTGTACAAAGTGGTTGATATCCAGCACAGTGGCGGCCGCTCGAGTC
TAGAGGGCCCGCGGTTCGAAGGTAAGCCTATCCCTAACCCTCTCCTCGGTCTCGATTCTACGCGTACCGG
TTAGTAATGACAATTCGTCGAGGGACCTAATAACTTCGTATAGCATACATTATACGAAGTTATACATGTT
TAAGGGTTCCGGTTCCACTAGGTACAATTCGATATCAAGCTTATCGATAATCAACCTCTGGATTACAAAA
TTTGTGAAAGATTGACTGGTATTCTTAACTATGTTGCTCCTTTTACGCTATGTGGATACGCTGCTTTAAT
GCCTTTGTATCATGCTATTGCTTCCCGTATGGCTTTCATTTTCTCCTCCTTGTATAAATCCTGGTTGCTG
TCTCTTTATGAGGAGTTGTGGCCCGTTGTCAGGCAACGTGGCGTGGTGTGCACTGTGTTTGCTGACGCAA
CCCCCACTGGTTGGGGCATTGCCACCACCTGTCAGCTCCTTTCCGGGACTTTCGCTTTCCCCCTCCCTAT
TGCCACGGCGGAACTCATCGCCGCCTGCCTTGCCCGCTGCTGGACAGGGGCTCGGCTGTTGGGCACTGAC
AATTCCGTGGTGTTGTCGGGGAAATCATCGTCCTTTCCTTGGCTGCTCGCCTGTGTTGCCACCTGGATTC
TGCGCGGGACGTCCTTCTGCTACGTCCCTTCGGCCCTCAATCCAGCGGACCTTCCTTCCCGCGGCCTGCT
GCCGGCTCTGCGGCCTCTTCCGCGTCTTCGCCTTCGCCCTCAGACGAGTCGGATCTCCCTTTGGGCCGCC
TCCCCGCATCGATACCGTCGACCTCGATCGAGACCTAGAAAAACATGGAGCAATCACAAGTAGCAATACA
GCAGCTACCAATGCTGATTGTGCCTGGCTAGAAGCACAAGAGGAGGAGGAGGTGGGTTTTCCAGTCACAC
CTCAGGTACCTTTAAGACCAATGACTTACAAGGCAGCTGTAGATCTTAGCCACTTTTTAAAAGAAAAGGG
GGGACTGGAAGGGCTAATTCACTCCCAACGAAGACAAGATATCCTTGATCTGTGGATCTACCACACACAA
GGCTACTTCCCTGATTGGCAGAACTACACACCAGGGCCAGGGATCAGATATCCACTGACCTTTGGATGGT
GCTACAAGCTAGTACCAGTTGAGCAAGAGAAGGTAGAAGAAGCCAATGAAGGAGAGAACACCCGCTTGTT
ACACCCTGTGAGCCTGCATGGGATGGATGACCCGGAGAGAGAAGTATTAGAGTGGAGGTTTGACAGCCGC
CTAGCATTTCATCACATGGCCCGAGAGCTGCATCCGGACTGTACTGGGTCTCTCTGGTTAGACCAGATCT
GAGCCTGGGAGCTCTCTGGCTAACTAGGGAACCCACTGCTTAAGCCTCAATAAAGCTTGCCTTGAGTGCT
TCAAGTAGTGTGTGCCCGTCTGTTGTGTGACTCTGGTAACTAGAGATCCCTCAGACCCTTTTAGTCAGTG
TGGAAAATCTCTAGCAGCATGTGAGCAAAAGGCCAGCAAAAGGCCAGGAACCGTAAAAAGGCCGCGTTGC
TGGCGTTTTTCCATAGGCTCCGCCCCCCTGACGAGCATCACAAAAATCGACGCTCAAGTCAGAGGTGGCG
AAACCCGACAGGACTATAAAGATACCAGGCGTTTCCCCCTGGAAGCTCCCTCGTGCGCTCTCCTGTTCCG
ACCCTGCCGCTTACCGGATACCTGTCCGCCTTTCTCCCTTCGGGAAGCGTGGCGCTTTCTCATAGCTCAC
GCTGTAGGTATCTCAGTTCGGTGTAGGTCGTTCGCTCCAAGCTGGGCTGTGTGCACGAACCCCCCGTTCA
GCCCGACCGCTGCGCCTTATCCGGTAACTATCGTCTTGAGTCCAACCCGGTAAGACACGACTTATCGCCA
CTGGCAGCAGCCACTGGTAACAGGATTAGCAGAGCGAGGTATGTAGGCGGTGCTACAGAGTTCTTGAAGT
GGTGGCCTAACTACGGCTACACTAGAAGAACAGTATTTGGTATCTGCGCTCTGCTGAAGCCAGTTACCTT
CGGAAAAAGAGTTGGTAGCTCTTGATCCGGCAAACAAACCACCGCTGGTAGCGGTGGTTTTTTTGTTTGC
AAGCAGCAGATTACGCGCAGAAAAAAAGGATCTCAAGAAGATCCTTTGATCTTTTCTACGGGGTCTGACG
CTCAGTGGAACGAAAACTCACGTTAAGGGATTTTGGTCATGAGATTATCAAAAAGGATCTTCACCTAGAT
CCTTTTAAATTAAAAATGAAGTTTTAAATCAATCTAAAGTATATATGAGTAAACTTGGTCTGACAGTTAC
CAATGCTTAATCAGTGAGGCACCTATCTCAGCGATCTGTCTATTTCGTTCATCCATAGTTGCCTGACTCC
CCGTCGTGTAGATAACTACGATACGGGAGGGCTTACCATCTGGCCCCAGTGCTGCAATGATACCGCGAGA
CCCACGCTCACCGGCTCCAGATTTATCAGCAATAAACCAGCCAGCCGGAAGGGCCGAGCGCAGAAGTGGT
CCTGCAACTTTATCCGCCTCCATCCAGTCTATTAATTGTTGCCGGGAAGCTAGAGTAAGTAGTTCGCCAG
TTAATAGTTTGCGCAACGTTGTTGCCATTGCTACAGGCATCGTGGTGTCACGCTCGTCGTTTGGTATGGC
TTCATTCAGCTCCGGTTCCCAACGATCAAGGCGAGTTACATGATCCCCCATGTTGTGCAAAAAAGCGGTT
AGCTCCTTCGGTCCTCCGATCGTTGTCAGAAGTAAGTTGGCCGCAGTGTTATCACTCATGGTTATGGCAG
CACTGCATAATTCTCTTACTGTCATGCCATCCGTAAGATGCTTTTCTGTGACTGGTGAGTACTCAACCAA
GTCATTCTGAGAATAGTGTATGCGGCGACCGAGTTGCTCTTGCCCGGCGTCAATACGGGATAATACCGCG
CCACATAGCAGAACTTTAAAAGTGCTCATCATTGGAAAACGTTCTTCGGGGCGAAAACTCTCAAGGATCT
TACCGCTGTTGAGATCCAGTTCGATGTAACCCACTCGTGCACCCAACTGATCTTCAGCATCTTTTACTTT
CACCAGCGTTTCTGGGTGAGCAAAAACAGGAAGGCAAAATGCCGCAAAAAAGGGAATAAGGGCGACACGG
AAATGTTGAATACTCATACTCTTCCTTTTTCAATATTATTGAAGCATTTATCAGGGTTATTGTCTCATGA
GCGGATACATATTTGAATGTATTTAGAAAAATAAACAAATAGGGGTTCCGCGCACATTTCCCCGAAAAGT
GCCACCTGACGTCGACGGATCGGGAGATCTCCCGATCCCCTATGGTGCACTCTCAGTACAATCTGCTCTG
ATGCCGCATAGTTAAGCCAGTATCTGCTCCCTGCTTGTGTGTTGGAGGTCGCTGAGTAGTGCGCGAGCAA
AATTTAAGCTACAACAAGGCAAGGCTTGACCGACAATTGCATGAAGAATCTGCTTAGGGTTAGGCGTTTT
GCGCTGCTTCGCGATGTACGGGCCAGATATACGCGTTGACATTGATTATTGACTAGTTATTAATAGTAAT
CAATTACGGGGTCATTAGTTCATAGCCCATATATGGAGTTCCGCGTTACATAACTTACGGTAAATGGCCC
GCCTGGCTGACCGCCCAACGACCCCCGCCCATTGACGTCAATAATGACGTATGTTCCCATAGTAACGCCA
ATAGGGACTTTCCATTGACGTCAATGGGTGGAGTATTTACGGTAAACTGCCCACTTGGCAGTACATCAAG
TGTATCATATGCCAAGTACGCCCCCTATTGACGTCAATGACGGTAAATGGCCCGCCTGGCATTATGCCCA
GTACATGACCTTATGGGACTTTCCTACTTGGCAGTACATCTACGTATTAGTCATCGCTATTACCATGGTG
ATGCGGTTTTGGCAGTACATCAATGGGCGTGGATAGCGGTTTGACTCACGGGGATTTCCAAGTCTCCACC
CCATTGACGTCAATGGGAGTTTGTTTTGGCACCAAAATCAACGGGACTTTCCAAAATGTCGTAACAACTC
CGCCCCATTGACGCAAATGGGCGGTAGGCGTGTACGGTGGGAGGTCTATATAAGCAGCGCGTTTTGCCTG
TACTGGGTCTCTCTGGTTAGACCAGATCTGAGCCTGGGAGCTCTCTGGCTAACTAGGGAACCCACTGCTT
AAGCCTCAATAAAGCTTGCCTTGAGTGCTTCAAGTAGTGTGTGCCCGTCTGTTGTGTGACTCTGGTAACT
AGAGATCCCTCAGACCCTTTTAGTCAGTGTGGAAAATCTCTAGCAGTGGCGCCCGAACAGGGACTTGAAA
GCGAAAGGGAAACCAGAGGAGCTCTCTCGACGCAGGACTCGGCTTGCTGAAGCGCGCACGGCAAGAGGCG
AGGGGCGGCGACTGGTGAGTACGCCAAAAATTTTGACTAGCGGAGGCTAGAAGGAGAGAGATGGGTGCGA
GAGCGTCAGTATTAAGCGGGGGAGAATTAGATCGCGATGGGAAAAAATTCGGTTAAGGCCAGGGGGAAAG
AAAAAATATAAATTAAAACATATAGTATGGGCAAGCAGGGAGCTAGAACGATTCGCAGTTAATCCTGGCC
TGTTAGAAACATCAGAAGGCTGTAGACAAATACTGGGACAGCTACAACCATCCCTTCAGACAGGATCAGA
AGAACTTAGATCATTATATAATACAGTAGCAACCCTCTATTGTGTGCATCAAAGGATAGAGATAAAAGAC
ACCAAGGAAGCTTTAGACAAGATAGAGGAAGAGCAAAACAAAAGTAAGACCACCGCACAGCAAGCGGCCG
GCCGCTGATCTTCAGACCTGGAGGAGGAGATATGAGGGACAATTGGAGAAGTGAATTATATAAATATAAA
GTAGTAAAAATTGAACCATTAGGAGTAGCACCCACCAAGGCAAAGAGAAGAGTGGTGCAGAGAGAAAAAA
GAGCAGTGGGAATAGGAGCTTTGTTCCTTGGGTTCTTGGGAGCAGCAGGAAGCACTATGGGCGCAGCGTC
AATGACGCTGACGGTACAGGCCAGACAATTATTGTCTGGTATAGTGCAGCAGCAGAACAATTTGCTGAGG
GCTATTGAGGCGCAACAGCATCTGTTGCAACTCACAGTCTGGGGCATCAAGCAGCTCCAGGCAAGAATCC
TGGCTGTGGAAAGATACCTAAAGGATCAACAGCTCCTGGGGATTTGGGGTTGCTCTGGAAAACTCATTTG
CACCACTGCTGTGCCCTGATGAATCCCCTAATGATTTTTATCAAAATCATTAAGTTAAGGTAGATACACA
TCTTGTCATATGATCAAATGGTTTCGCCAAAAATCAATAATCAGACAACAAAATGTGCGAACTCGATATT
TTACACGACTCTCTTTACCAATTCTGCCCCGAATTACACTTAAAACGACTCAACAGCTTAACGTTGGCTT
GCCACGCCTTACTTGACTGTAAAACTCTCACTCTTACCGAACTTGGCCGTAACCTGCCAACCAAAGCGAG
AACAAAACATAACATCAAACGAATCGACCGATTGTTAGGTAATCGTCACCTCCACAAAGAGCGACTCGCT
GTATACCGTTGGCATGCTAGCTTTATCTGTTCGGGCAATACGATGCCCATTGTACTTGTTGACTGGTCTG
ATATCCGTGAGCAAAAACGGCTTATGGTATTGCGAGCTTCAGTCGCACTACACGGTCGTTCTGTTACTCT
TTATGAGAAAGCGTTCCCGCTTTCAGAGCAATGTTCAAAGAAAGCTCATGACCAATTTCTAGCCGACCTT
GCGAGCATTCTACCGAGTAACACCACACCGCTCATTGTCAGTGATGCTGGCTTTAAAGTGCCATGGTATA
AATCCGTTGAGAAGCTGGGTTGGTACTGGTTAAGTCGAGTAAGAGGAAAAGTACAATATGCAGACCTAGG
AGCGGAAAACTGGAAACCTATCAGCAACTTACATGATATGTCATCTAGTCACTCAAAGACTTTAGGCTAT
AAGAGGCTGACTAAAAGCAATCCAATCTCATGCCAAATTCTATTGTATAAATCTCGCTCTAAAGGCCGAA
AAAATCAGCGCTCGACACGGACTCATTGTCACCACCCGTCACCTAAAATCTACTCAGCGTCGGCAAAGGA
GCCATGGATTCTAGCAACTAACTTACCTGTTGAAATTCGAACACCCAAACAACTTGTTAATATCTATTCG
AAGCGAATGCAGATTGAAGAAACCTTCCGAGACTTGAAAAGTCCTGCCTACGGACTAGGCCTACGCCATA
GCCGAACGAGCAGCTCAGAGCGTTTTGATATCATGCTGCTAATCGCCCTGATGCTTCAACTAACATGTTG
GCTTGCGGGCGTTCATGCTCAGAAACAAGGTTGGGACAAGCACTTCCAGGCTAACACAGTCAGAAATCGA
AACGTACTCTCAACAGTTCGCTTAGGCATGGAAGTTTTGCGGCATTCTGGCTACACAATAACAAGGGAAG
ACTTACTCGTGGCTGCAACCCTACTAGCTCAAAATTTATTCACACATGGTTACGCTTTGGGGAAATTATG
AGGGGATCTCTCAGTGCTGTGCCTTGGAATGCTAGTTGGAGTAATAAATCTCTGGAACAGATTTGGAATC
ACACGACCTGGATGGAGTGGGACAGAGAAATTAACAATTACACAAGCTTAATACACTCCTTAATTGAAGA
ATCGCAAAACCAGCAAGAAAAGAATGAACAAGAATTATTGGAATTAGATAAATGGGCAAGTTTGTGGAAT
TGGTTTAACATAACAAATTGGCTGTGGTATATAAAATTATTCATAATGATAGTAGGAGGCTTGGTAGGTT
TAAGAATAGTTTTTGCTGTACTTTCTATAGTGAATAGAGTTAGGCAGGGATATTCACCATTATCGTTTCA
GACCCACCTCCCAACCCCGAGGGGACCCGACAGGCCCGAAGGAATAGAAGAAGAAGGTGGAGAGAGAGAC
AGAGACAGATCCATTCGATTAGTGAACGGATCGGCACTGCGTGCGCCAATTCTGCAGACAAATGGCAGTA
TTCATCCACAATTTTAAAAGAAAAGGGGGGATTGGGGGGTACAGTGCAGGGGAAAGAATAGTAGACATAA
TAGCAACAGACATACAAACTAAAGAATTACAAAAACAAATTACAAAAATTCAAAATTTTCGGGTTTATTA
CAGGGACAGCAGAGATCCAGTTTGGTTAGTACCGGGCCCGCTCTAGCAGTTCCG
