>Addgene plasmid #15953 | pLOVE-Sox2 | addgene partial sequence | sequence record 22322 | WPRE-R 5'-CATAGCGTAAAAGGAGCAACA-3'
AATTTTGTAATCCAGAGGTTGATTATCGATAAGCTTGATATCGAATTGTACCTAGTGGAACCGGAACCCT
TAAACATGTATAACTTCGTATAATGTATGCTATACGAAGTTATTAGGTCCCTCGACGAATTGTCATTACT
AACCGGTACGCGTAGAATCGAGACCGAGGAGAGGGTTAGGGATAGGCTTACCTTCGAACCGCGGGCCCTC
TAGACTCGAGCGGCCGCCACTGTGCTGGATATCAACCACTTTGTACAAGAAAGCTGGGTCTAGATATCTC
GAGCACATGTGCGACAGGGGCAGTGTGCCGTATTTGGCCGTGCCGGGCACCGGGCCGCTCTGGTAGTGCT
GGGCCATGTGCAGTCTACTGGGCGCAGCGGGCTCCGGCACCTCGGCGCCGGGGAGGTACATGCTGATCAT
GTCCCGGAGGTCCCCGGCCTGGCAGGGCGCCCTGGAGTGGGAGGAAGAGGTAACCACGGGGGGGCTGGAG
CTGGCCTCGGACTTGACCACAGAGCCCATGGAGCCCAGCGCCATACCGGGGGTGCCCTGCTGCGAGTAGG
ACATGCTGTAAGTGGGCGAGCCGTTCATGTAGGTCTGCGAGCTGGGCATGGAGTTGTACTGCAGGGCGCT
GAC
